Addgene plasmid #23804: pDONR223-PDK1
Depositing lab: William Hahn & David Root. Depositing organization: Dana-Farber Cancer Institute. Publication: COT drives resistance to RAF inhibition through MAP kinase pathway reactivation. Johannessen CM, Boehm JS, Kim SY, Thomas SR, Wardwell L, Johnson LA, Emery CM, Stransky N, Cogdill AP, Barretina J, Caponigro G, Hieronymus H, Murray RR, Salehi-Ashtiani K, Hill DE, Vidal M, Zhao JJ, Yang X, Alkan O, Kim S, Harris JL, Wilson CJ, Myer VE, Finan PM, Root DE, Roberts TM, Golub T, Flaherty KT, Dummer R, Weber BL, Sellers WR, Schlegel R, Wargo JA, Hahn WC, Garraway LA. Nature. 2010 Dec 16;468(7326):968-72. doi: 10.1038/nature09627 PubMed 21107320.
Backbone
  Vector backbone: pDONR223
  Backbone manufacturer: Invitrogen
  Backbone size w/o insert (bp): 5005
  Vector type: Gateway Donor vector
Growth in bacteria
  Bacterial resistance: Spectinomycin, 50 μg/mL
  Growth temperature: 37°C
  Growth strain: DH5alpha
  Copy number: High Copy
Gene/Insert
  Gene/Insert name: PDK1 (alt name: pyruvate dehydrogenase kinase, isoenzyme 1)
  Species: H. sapiens (human)
  Insert size (bp): 1311
  Entrez Gene: PDK1
  Cloning method: Gateway Cloning
  Sequencing primers: 5′ M13pUC-fwd; 3′ M13rev
Terms and licenses: Academic/Nonprofit Terms; Industry Terms: Not Available to Industry
Depositor comments: The ORF has no Stop codon. This design enables easy recombination into a destination vector to add an epitope tag of choice and Stop codon to the ORF. Do NOT use this plasmid directly for transfections. A set of 4 custom lentiviral vectors is available ( pLX301 (http://www.addgene.org/25895/) , pLX302 (http://www.addgene.org/25896/) , pLX303 (http://www.addgene.org/25897/) , pLX304 (http://www.addgene.org/25890/) ) to be used to express these ORFs in mammalian cells. These plasmids are not included in the kit and must be ordered separately.
How to cite: pDONR223-PDK1 was a gift from William Hahn & David Root (Addgene plasmid # 23804 ; http://n2t.net/addgene:23804 ; RRID:Addgene_23804)
