[The description below was written by a language model from this plasmid's Addgene catalogue record and pLannotate feature annotations shown in this document.]
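Description:
pDONR223-PDK1 is a Gateway entry clone built in the Invitrogen pDONR223 donor backbone. It carries the open reading frame of human PDK1, here meaning pyruvate dehydrogenase kinase isoenzyme 1, the mitochondrial kinase that phosphorylates and inhibits the pyruvate dehydrogenase complex, thereby limiting the conversion of pyruvate to acetyl-CoA. The plasmid is maintained in E. coli at high copy through a ColE1/pUC-type origin and is selected with spectinomycin via the aadA (SmR) aminoglycoside adenylyltransferase gene. The sequenced record is about 4.1 kb, smaller than the empty backbone size listed in the catalogue. This is expected because the original donor cassette is replaced by the insert during Gateway cloning.

The roughly 1.3 kb PDK1 coding sequence sits between two attL recombination sites (annotated by the software as attL3 and attL2), so an LR Clonase reaction can move it directionally into any compatible destination vector. rrnB T1 and T2 terminators lie upstream of the cassette and insulate it from read-through transcription. A T7 promoter sits just outside the downstream attL site. The small lacI, lacZα, GmR and integron Pc promoter fragments are backbone remnants rather than functional parts.

The ORF deliberately lacks a stop codon, so the destination vector supplies a C-terminal epitope tag and the terminator codon. No mammalian promoter is annotated, and the depositors state that the plasmid should not be transfected directly. It is intended as a shuttle source for making expression constructs, for example with the companion pLX lentiviral destination vectors. It belongs to a human kinase ORF collection that was used in gain-of-function screening for resistance to RAF inhibition.
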