Features (pLannotate 1.2.2; 12 found; start..end, strand, type, name):
    415..507     +  CDS            lacI (fragment): lac repressor; lacI; The lac repressor binds to the lac operator to inhibit transcription in E. coli. This inhibition can be relieved by adding lactose or isopropyl-β-D-thiogalactopyranoside (IPTG).
    562..589     -  terminator     rrnB T2 terminator: transcription terminator T2 from the E. coli rrnB gene
    721..764     +  terminator     rrnB T1 terminator: Escherichia coli rrnB; transcription terminator T1 from the E. coli rrnB gene
    811..847     -  CDS            lacZα (fragment): LacZα fragment of β-galactosidase; lacZ fragment
    864..959     +  protein_bind   attL3: mutant version of attL; recombination site for the Gateway® LR reaction LR Clonase™
    962..2269    +  CDS            PDK1: PDK1_HUMAN - Also known as PDHK1. Experimental evidence at protein level: Swiss-Prot protein existence level 1. Kinase that plays a key role in regulation of glucose and fatty acid metabolism and homeostasis via phosphorylation of the pyruvate dehydrogenase subunits PDHA1 and PDHA2. This inhibits pyruvate dehydrogenase activity, and thereby regulates metabolite flux through the tricarboxylic acid cycle, down-regulates aerobic respiration and inhibits the formation of acetyl-coenzyme A from pyruvate. Plays an important role in cellular responses to hypoxia and is important for cell proliferatio
   2271..2370    -  protein_bind   attL2: mutant version of attL; recombination site for the Gateway® LR reaction LR Clonase™
   2388..2406    -  promoter       T7 promoter: promoter for bacteriophage T7 RNA polymerase
   2596..2619    +  promoter       Pc promoter (fragment): intI1 (promoter lies within the coding sequence); class 1 integron promoter
   2795..2851    +  CDS            GmR (fragment): gentamycin acetyltransferase; aacC1; confers resistance to gentamycin
   2858..3649    +  CDS            SmR: aminoglycoside adenylyltransferase (Murphy, 1985); aadA; confers resistance to spectinomycin and streptomycin
   3742..232     +  rep_origin     ori (across the origin): high-copy-number ColE1/pMB1/pBR322/pUC origin of replication
>Addgene plasmid #23804 | pDONR223-PDK1 | addgene full sequence | sequence record 359682 | Addgene NGS Result
GACCTACACCGAACTGAGATACCTACAGCGTGAGCTATGAGAAAGCGCCACGCTTCCCGAAGGGAGAAAG
GCGGACAGGTATCCGGTAAGCGGCAGGGTCGGAACAGGAGAGCGCACGAGGGAGCTTCCAGGGGGAAACG
CCTGGTATCTTTATAGTCCTGTCGGGTTTCGCCACCTCTGACTTGAGCGTCGATTTTTGTGATGCTCGTC
AGGGGGGCGGAGCCTATGGAAAAACGCCAGCAACGCGGCCTTTTTACGGTTCCTGGCCTTTTGCTGGCCT
TTTGCTCACATGTTCTTTCCTGCGTTATCCCCTGATTCTGTGGATAACCGTATTACCGCCTTTGAGTGAG
CTGATACCGCTCGCCGCAGCCGAACGACCGAGCGCAGCGAGTCAGTGAGCGAGGAAGCGGAAGAGCGCCC
AATACGCAAACCGCCTCTCCCCGCGCGTTGGCCGATTCATTAATGCAGCTGGCACGACAGGTTTCCCGAC
TGGAAAGCGGGCAGTGAGCGCAACGCAATTAATACGCGTACCGCTAGCCAGGAAGAGTTTGTAGAAACGC
AAAAAGGCCATCCGTCAGGATGGCCTTCTGCTTAGTTTGATGCCTGGCAGTTTATGGCGGGCGTCCTGCC
CGCCACCCTCCGGGCCGTTGCTTCACAACGTTCAAATCCGCTCCCGGCGGATTTGTCCTACTCAGGAGAG
CGTTCACCGACAAACAACAGATAAAACGAAAGGCCCAGTCTTCCGACTGAGCCTTTCGTTTTATTTGATG
CCTGGCAGTTCCCTACTCTCGCGTTAACGCTAGCATGGATGTTTTCCCAGTCACGACGTTGTAAAACGAC
GGCCAGTCTTAAGCTCGGGCCCCAAATAATGATTTTATTTTGACTGATAGTGACCTGTTCGTTGCAACAA
ATTGATGAGCAATGCTTTTTTATAATGCCAACTTTGTACAAAAAAGTTGGCATGAGGCTGGCGCGGCTGC
TTCGCGGAGCCGCCTTGGCCGGCCCGGGCCCGGGGCTGCGCGCCGCCGGCTTCAGCCGCAGCTTCAGCTC
GGACTCGGGCTCCAGCCCGGCGTCCGAGCGCGGCGTTCCGGGCCAGGTGGACTTCTACGCGCGCTTCTCG
CCGTCCCCGCTCTCCATGAAGCAGTTCCTGGACTTCGGATCAGTGAATGCTTGTGAAAAGACCTCATTTA
TGTTTCTGCGGCAAGAGTTGCCTGTCAGACTGGCAAATATAATGAAAGAAATAAGTCTCCTTCCAGATAA
TCTTCTCAGGACACCATCCGTTCAATTGGTACAAAGCTGGTATATCCAGAGTCTTCAGGAGCTTCTTGAT
TTTAAGGACAAAAGTGCTGAGGATGCTAAAGCTATTTATGACTTTACAGATACTGTGATACGGATCAGAA
ACCGACACAATGATGTCATTCCCACAATGGCCCAGGGTGTGATTGAATACAAGGAGAGCTTTGGGGTGGA
TCCTGTCACCAGCCAGAATGTTCAGTACTTTTTGGATCGATTCTACATGAGTCGCATTTCAATTAGAATG
TTACTCAATCAGCACTCTTTATTGTTTGGTGGAAAAGGCAAAGGAAGTCCATCTCATCGAAAACACATTG
GAAGCATAAATCCAAACTGCAATGTACTTGAAGTTATTAAAGATGGCTATGAAAATGCTAGGCGTCTGTG
TGATTTGTATTATATTAACTCTCCCGAACTAGAACTTGAAGAACTAAATGCAAAATCACCAGGACAGCCA
ATACAAGTGGTTTATGTACCATCCCATCTCTATCACATGGTGTTTGAACTTTTCAAGAATGCAATGAGAG
CCACTATGGAACACCATGCCAACAGAGGTGTTTACCCCCCTATTCAAGTTCATGTCACGCTGGGTAATGA
GGATTTGACTGTGAAGATGAGTGACCGAGGAGGTGGCGTTCCTTTGAGGAAAATTGACAGACTTTTCAAC
TACATGTATTCAACTGCACCAAGACCTCGTGTTGAGACCTCCCGCGCAGTGCCTCTGGCTGGTTTTGGTT
ATGGATTGCCCATATCACGTCTTTACGCACAATACTTCCAAGGAGACCTGAAGCTGTATTCCCTAGAGGG
TTACGGGACAGATGCAGTTATCTACATTAAGGCTCTGTCAACAGACTCAATAGAAAGACTCCCAGTGTAT
AACAAAGCTGCCTGGAAGCATTACAACACCAACCACGAGGCTGATGACTGGTGCGTCCCCAGCAGAGAAC
CCAAAGACATGACGACGTTCCGCAGTGCCTACCCAACTTTCTTGTACAAAGTTGGCATTATAAGAAAGCA
TTGCTTATCAATTTGTTGCAACGAACAGGTCACTATCAGTCAAAATAAAATCATTATTTGCCATCCAGCT
GATATCCCCTATAGTGAGTCGTATTACATGGTCATAGCTGTTTCCTGGCAGCTCTGGCCCGTGTCTCAAA
ATCTCTGATGTTACATTGCACAAGATAAAAATATATCATCATGCCTCCTCTAGACCAGCCAGGACAGAAA
TGCCTCGACTTCGCTGCTACCCAAGGTTGCCGGGTGACGCACACCGTGGAAACGGATGAAGGCACGAACC
CAGTGGACATAAGCCTGTTCGGTTCGTAAGCTGTAATGCAAGTAGCGTATGCGCTCACGCAACTGGTCCA
GAACCTTGACCGAACGCAGCGGTGGTAACGGCGCAGTGGCGGTTTTCATGGCTTGTTATGACTGTTTTTT
TGGGGTACAGTCTATGCCTCGGGCATCCAAGCAGCAAGCGCGTTACGCCGTGGGTCGATGTTTGATGTTA
TGGAGCAGCAACGATGTTACGCAGCAGGGCAGTCGCCCTAAAACAAAGTTAAACATTATGAGGGAAGCGG
TGATCGCCGAAGTATCGACTCAACTATCAGAGGTAGTTGGCGTCATCGAGCGCCATCTCGAACCGACGTT
GCTGGCCGTACATTTGTACGGCTCCGCAGTGGATGGCGGCCTGAAGCCACACAGTGATATTGATTTGCTG
GTTACGGTGACCGTAAGGCTTGATGAAACAACGCGGCGAGCTTTGATCAACGACCTTTTGGAAACTTCGG
CTTCCCCTGGAGAGAGCGAGATTCTCCGCGCTGTAGAAGTCACCATTGTTGTGCACGACGACATCATTCC
GTGGCGTTATCCAGCTAAGCGCGAACTGCAATTTGGAGAATGGCAGCGCAATGACATTCTTGCAGGTATC
TTCGAGCCAGCCACGATCGACATTGATCTGGCTATCTTGCTGACAAAAGCAAGAGAACATAGCGTTGCCT
TGGTAGGTCCAGCGGCGGAGGAACTCTTTGATCCGGTTCCTGAACAGGATCTATTTGAGGCGCTAAATGA
AACCTTAACGCTATGGAACTCGCCGCCCGACTGGGCTGGCGATGAGCGAAATGTAGTGCTTACGTTGTCC
CGCATTTGGTACAGCGCAGTAACCGGCAAAATCGCGCCGAAGGATGTCGCTGCCGACTGGGCAATGGAGC
GCCTGCCGGCCCAGTATCAGCCCGTCATACTTGAAGCTAGACAGGCTTATCTTGGACAAGAAGAAGATCG
CTTGGCCTCGCGCGCAGATCAGTTGGAAGAATTTGTCCACTACGTGAAAGGCGAGATCACCAAGGTAGTC
GGCAAATAACCCTCGAGCCACCCATGACCAAAATCCCTTAACGTGAGTTACGCGTCGTTCCACTGAGCGT
CAGACCCCGTAGAAAAGATCAAAGGATCTTCTTGAGATCCTTTTTTTCTGCGCGTAATCTGCTGCTTGCA
AACAAAAAAACCACCGCTACCAGCGGTGGTTTGTTTGCCGGATCAAGAGCTACCAACTCTTTTTCCGAAG
GTAACTGGCTTCAGCAGAGCGCAGATACCAAATACTGTTCTTCTAGTGTAGCCGTAGTTAGGCCACCACT
TCAAGAACTCTGTAGCACCGCCTACATACCTCGCTCTGCTAATCCTGTTACCAGTGGCTGCTGCCAGTGG
CGATAAGTCGTGTCTTACCGGGTTGGACTCAAGACGATAGTTACCGGATAAGGCGCAGCGGTCGGGCTGA
ACGGGGGGTTCGTGCACACAGCCCAGCTTGGAGCGAAC
