>Addgene plasmid #23804 | pDONR223-PDK1 | depositor partial sequence | sequence record 10844 | Author sequence
ATGAGGCTGGCGCGGCTGCTTCGCGGAGCCGCCTTGGCCGGCCCGGGCCCGGGGCTGCGCGCCGCCGGCT
TCAGCCGCAGCTTCAGCTCGGACTCGGGCTCCAGCCCGGCGTCCGAGCGCGGCGTTCCGGGCCAGGTGGA
CTTCTACGCGCGCTTCTCGCCGTCCCCGCTCTCCATGAAGCAGTTCCTGGACTTCGGATCAGTGAATGCT
TGTGAAAAGACCTCATTTATGTTTCTGCGGCAAGAGTTGCCTGTCAGACTGGCAAATATAATGAAAGAAA
TAAGTCTCCTTCCAGATAATCTTCTCAGGACACCATCCGTTCAATTGGTACAAAGCTGGTATATCCAGAG
TCTTCAGGAGCTTCTTGATTTTAAGGACAAAAGTGCTGAGGATGCTAAAGCTATTTATGACTTTACAGAT
ACTGTGATACGGATCAGAAACCGACACAATGATGTCATTCCCACAATGGCCCAGGGTGTGATTGAATACA
AGGAGAGCTTTGGGGTGGATCCTGTCACCAGCCAGAATGTTCAGTACTTTTTGGATCGATTCTACATGAG
TCGCATTTCAATTAGAATGTTACTCAATCAGCACTCTTTATTGTTTGGTGGAAAAGGCAAAGGAAGTCCA
TCTCATCGAAAACACATTGGAAGCATAAATCCAAACTGCAATGTACTTGAAGTTATTAAAGATGGCTATG
AAAATGCTAGGCGTCTGTGTGATTTGTATTATATTAACTCTCCCGAACTAGAACTTGAAGAACTAAATGC
AAAATCACCAGGACAGCCAATACAAGTGGTTTATGTACCATCCCATCTCTATCACATGGTGTTTGAACTT
TTCAAGAATGCAATGAGAGCCACTATGGAACACCATGCCAACAGAGGTGTTTACCCCCCTATTCAAGTTC
ATGTCACGCTGGGTAATGAGGATTTGACTGTGAAGATGAGTGACCGAGGAGGTGGCGTTCCTTTGAGGAA
AATTGACAGACTTTTCAACTACATGTATTCAACTGCACCAAGACCTCGTGTTGAGACCTCCCGCGCAGTG
CCTCTGGCTGGTTTTGGTTATGGATTGCCCATATCACGTCTTTACGCACAATACTTCCAAGGAGACCTGA
AGCTGTATTCCCTAGAGGGTTACGGGACAGATGCAGTTATCTACATTAAGGCTCTGTCAACAGACTCAAT
AGAAAGACTCCCAGTGTATAACAAAGCTGCCTGGAAGCATTACAACACCAACCACGAGGCTGATGACTGG
TGCGTCCCCAGCAGAGAACCCAAAGACATGACGACGTTCCGCAGTGCCTAG
