>Addgene plasmid #23804 | pDONR223-PDK1 | addgene partial sequence | sequence record 29557 | 23804 with M13pUC-fwd
ATGATTTTATTTTGACTGATAGTGACCTGTTCGTTGCAACAAATTGATGAGCAATGCTTTTTTATAATGC
CAACTTTGTACAAAAAAGTTGGCATGAGGCTGGCGCGGCTGCTTCGCGGAGCCGCCTTGGCCGGCCCGGG
CCCGGGGCTGCGCGCCGCCGGCTTCAGCCGCAGCTTCAGCTCGGACTCGGGCTCCAGCCCGGCGTCCGAG
CGCGGCGTTCCGGGCCAGGTGGACTTCTACGCGCGCTTCTCGCCGTCCCCGCTCTCCATGAAGCAGTTCC
TGGACTTCGGATCAGTGAATGCTTGTGAAAAGACCTCATTTATGTTTCTGCGGCAAGAGTTGCCTGTCAG
ACTGGCAAATATAATGAAAGAAATAAGTCTCCTTCCAGATAATCTTCTCAGGACACCATCCGTTCAATTG
GTACAAAGCTGGTATATCCAGAGTCTTCAGGAGCTTCTTGATTTTAAGGACAAAAGTGCTGAGGATGCTA
AAGCTATTTATGACTTTACAGATACTGTGATACGGATCAGAAACCGACACAATGATGTCATTCCCACAAT
GGCCCAGGGTGTGATTGAATACAAGGAGAGCTTTGGGGTGGATCCTGTCACCAGCCAGAATGTTCAGTAC
TTTTTGGATCGATTCTACATGAGTCGCATTTCAATTAGAATGTTACTC
